>Addgene plasmid #177714 | phFluc-WT | addgene full sequence | sequence record 352606 | Addgene NGS Result
CCCCATGGCTGACTAATTTTTTTTATTTATGCAGAGGCCGAGGCCGCCTCTGCCTCTGAGCTATTCCAGA
AGTAGTGAGGAGGCTTTTTTGGAGGCCTAGGCTTTTGCAAAAAGCTCGATTCTTCTGACACTAGCGCCAC
CATGAAGAAGCCCGAACTCACCGCTACCAGCGTTGAAAAATTTCTCATCGAGAAGTTCGACAGTGTGAGC
GACCTGATGCAGTTGTCGGAGGGCGAAGAGAGCCGAGCCTTCAGCTTCGATGTCGGCGGACGCGGCTATG
TACTGCGGGTGAATAGCTGCGCTGATGGCTTCTACAAAGACCGCTACGTGTACCGCCACTTCGCCAGCGC
TGCACTACCCATCCCCGAAGTGTTGGACATCGGCGAGTTCAGCGAGAGCCTGACATACTGCATCAGTAGA
CGCGCCCAAGGCGTTACTCTCCAAGACCTCCCCGAAACAGAGCTGCCTGCTGTGTTACAGCCTGTCGCCG
AAGCTATGGATGCTATTGCCGCCGCCGACCTCAGTCAAACCAGCGGCTTCGGCCCATTCGGGCCCCAAGG
CATCGGCCAGTACACAACCTGGCGGGATTTCATTTGCGCCATTGCTGATCCCCATGTCTACCACTGGCAG
ACCGTGATGGACGACACCGTGTCCGCCAGCGTAGCTCAAGCCCTGGACGAACTGATGCTGTGGGCCGAAG
ACTGTCCCGAGGTGCGCCACCTCGTCCATGCCGACTTCGGCAGCAACAACGTCCTGACCGACAACGGCCG
CATCACCGCCGTAATCGACTGGTCCGAAGCTATGTTCGGGGACAGTCAGTACGAGGTGGCCAACATCTTC
TTCTGGCGGCCCTGGCTGGCTTGCATGGAGCAGCAGACTCGCTACTTCGAGCGCCGGCATCCCGAGCTGG
CCGGCAGCCCTCGTCTGCGAGCCTACATGCTGCGCATCGGCCTGGATCAGCTCTACCAGAGCCTCGTGGA
CGGCAACTTCGACGATGCTGCCTGGGCTCAAGGCCGCTGCGATGCCATCGTCCGCAGCGGGGCCGGCACC
GTCGGTCGCACACAAATCGCTCGCCGGAGCGCAGCCGTATGGACCGACGGCTGCGTCGAGGTGCTGGCCG
ACAGCGGCAACCGCCGGCCCAGTACACGACCGCGCGCTAAGGAGGTAGGTCGAGTTTAAACTCTAGAACC
GGTCATGGCCGCAATAAAATATCTTTATTTTCATTACATCTGTGTGTTGGTTTTTTGTGTGTTCGAACTA
GATGCTGTCGACCGATGCCCTTGAGAGCCTTCAACCCAGTCAGCTCCTTCCGGTGGGCGCGGGGCATGAC
TATCGTCGCCGCACTTATGACTGTCTTCTTTATCATGCAACTCGTAGGACAGGTGCCGGCAGCGCTCTTC
CGCTTCCTCGCTCACTGACTCGCTGCGCTCGGTCGTTCGGCTGCGGCGAGCGGTATCAGCTCACTCAAAG
GCGGTAATACGGTTATCCACAGAATCAGGGGATAACGCAGGAAAGAACATGTGAGCAAAAGGCCAGCAAA
AGGCCAGGAACCGTAAAAAGGCCGCGTTGCTGGCGTTTTTCCATAGGCTCCGCCCCCCTGACGAGCATCA
CAAAAATCGACGCTCAAGTCAGAGGTGGCGAAACCCGACAGGACTATAAAGATACCAGGCGTTTCCCCCT
GGAAGCTCCCTCGTGCGCTCTCCTGTTCCGACCCTGCCGCTTACCGGATACCTGTCCGCCTTTCTCCCTT
CGGGAAGCGTGGCGCTTTCTCATAGCTCACGCTGTAGGTATCTCAGTTCGGTGTAGGTCGTTCGCTCCAA
GCTGGGCTGTGTGCACGAACCCCCCGTTCAGCCCGACCGCTGCGCCTTATCCGGTAACTATCGTCTTGAG
TCCAACCCGGTAAGACACGACTTATCGCCACTGGCAGCAGCCACTGGTAACAGGATTAGCAGAGCGAGGT
ATGTAGGCGGTGCTACAGAGTTCTTGAAGTGGTGGCCTAACTACGGCTACACTAGAAGAACAGTATTTGG
TATCTGCGCTCTGCTGAAGCCAGTTACCTTCGGAAAAAGAGTTGGTAGCTCTTGATCCGGCAAACAAACC
ACCGCTGGTAGCGGTGGTTTTTTTGTTTGCAAGCAGCAGATTACGCGCAGAAAAAAAGGATCTCAAGAAG
ATCCTTTGATCTTTTCTACGGGGTCTGACGCTCAGTGGAACGAAAACTCACGTTAAGGGATTTTGGTCAT
GAGATTATCAAAAAGGATCTTCACCTAGATCCTTTTAAATTAAAAATGAAGTTTTAAATCAATCTAAAGT
ATATATGAGTAAACTTGGTCTGACAGCGGCCGCAAATGCTAAACCACTGCAGTGGTTACCAGTGCTTGAT
CAGTGAGGCACCGATCTCAGCGATCTGCCTATTTCGTTCGTCCATAGTGGCCTGACTCCCCGTCGTGTAG
ATCACTACGATTCGTGAGGGCTTACCATCAGGCCCCAGCGCAGCAATGATGCCGCGAGAGCCGCGTTCAC
CGGCCCCCGATTTGTCAGCAATGAACCAGCCAGCAGGGAGGGCCGAGCGAAGAAGTGGTCCTGCTACTTT
GTCCGCCTCCATCCAGTCTATGAGCTGCTGTCGTGATGCTAGAGTAAGAAGTTCGCCAGTGAGTAGTTTC
CGAAGAGTTGTGGCCATTGCTACTGGCATCGTGGTATCACGCTCGTCGTTCGGTATGGCTTCGTTCAACT
CTGGTTCCCAGCGGTCAAGCCGGGTCACATGATCACCCATATTATGAAGAAATGCAGTCAGCTCCTTAGG
GCCTCCGATCGTTGTCAGAAGTAAGTTGGCCGCGGTGTTGTCGCTCATGGTAATGGCAGCACTACACAAT
TCTCTTACCGTCATGCCATCCGTAAGATGCTTTTCCGTGACCGGCGAGTACTCAACCAAGTCGTTTTGTG
AGTAGTGTATACGGCGACCAAGCTGCTCTTGCCCGGCGTCTATACGGGACAACACCGCGCCACATAGCAG
TACTTTGAAAGTGCTCATCATCGGGAATCGTTCTTCGGGGCGGAAAGACTCAAGGATCTTGCCGCTATTG
AGATCCAGTTCGATATAGCCCACTCTTGCACCCAGTTGATCTTCAGCATCTTTTACTTTCACCAGCGTTT
CGGGGTGTGCAAAAACAGGCAAGCAAAATGCCGCAAAGAAGGGAATGAGTGCGACACGAAAATGTTGGAT
GCTCATACTCGTCCTTTTTCAATATTATTGAAGCATTTATCAGGGTTACTAGTACGTCTCTCAAGGATAA
GTAAGTAATATTAAGGTACGGGAGGTATTGGACAGGCCGCAATAAAATATCTTTATTTTCATTACATCTG
TGTGTTGGTTTTTTGTGTGAATCGATAGTACTAACATACGCTCTCCATCAAAACAAAACGAAACAAAACA
AACTAGCAAAATAGGCTGTCCCCAGTGCAAGTGCAGGTGCCAGAACATTTCTCTGGCCTAACTGGCCTCA
ATATTGGCCATTAGCCATATTATTCATTGGTTATATAGCATAAATCAATATTGGCTATTGGCCATTGCAT
ACGTTGTATCTATATCATAATATGTACATTTATATTGGCTCATGTCCAATATGACCGCCATGTTGGCATT
GATTATTGACTAGTTATTAATAGTAATCAATTACGGGGTCATTAGTTCATAGCCCATATATGGAGTTCCG
CGTTACATAACTTACGGTAAATGGCCCGCCTGGCTGACCGCCCAACGACCCCCGCCCATTGACGTCAATA
ATGACGTATGTTCCCATAGTAACGCCAATAGGGACTTTCCATTGACGTCAATGGGTGGAGTATTTACGGT
AAACTGCCCACTTGGCAGTACATCAAGTGTATCATATGCCAAGTCCGCCCCCTATTGACGTCAATGACGG
TAAATGGCCCGCCTGGCATTATGCCCAGTACATGACCTTACGGGACTTTCCTACTTGGCAGTACATCTAC
GTATTAGTCATCGCTATTACCATGGTGATGCGGTTTTGGCAGTACACCAATGGGCGTGGATAGCGGTTTG
ACTCACGGGGATTTCCAAGTCTCCACCCCATTGACGTCAATGGGAGTTTGTTTTGGCACCAAAATCAACG
GGACTTTCCAAAATGTCGTAATAACCCCGCCCCGTTGACGCAAATGGGCGGTAGGCGTGTACGGTGGGAG
GTCTATATAAGCAGAGCTCGTTTAGTGAACCGTCAGATCACTAGAAGCTTTATTGCGGTAGTTTATCACA
GTTAAATTGCTAACGCAGTCAGTGGGCCTCGGCGGCCAAGCTTGGCAATCCGGTACTGTTGGTAAAGCCA
CCATGGAAGATGCCAAAAACATTAAGAAGGGCCCAGCGCCATTCTACCCACTCGAAGACGGGACCGCCGG
CGAGCAGCTGCACAAAGCCATGAAGCGCTACGCCCTGGTGCCCGGCACCATCGCCTTTACCGACGCACAT
ATCGAGGTGGACATTACCTACGCCGAGTACTTCGAGATGAGCGTTCGGCTGGCAGAAGCTATGAAGCGCT
ATGGGCTGAATACAAACCATCGGATCGTGGTGTGCAGCGAGAATAGCTTGCAGTTCTTCATGCCCGTGTT
GGGTGCCCTGTTCATCGGTGTGGCTGTGGCCCCAGCTAACGACATCTACAACGAGCGCGAGCTGCTGAAC
AGCATGGGCATCAGCCAGCCCACCGTCGTATTCGTGAGCAAGAAAGGGCTGCAAAAGATCCTCAACGTGC
AAAAGAAGCTACCGATCATACAAAAGATCATCATCATGGATAGCAAGACCGACTACCAGGGCTTCCAAAG
CATGTACACCTTCGTGACTTCCCATTTGCCACCCGGCTTCAACGAGTACGACTTCGTGCCCGAGAGCTTC
GACCGGGACAAAACCATCGCCCTGATCATGAACAGTAGTGGCAGTACCGGATTGCCCAAGGGCGTAGCCC
TACCGCACCGCACCGCTTGTGTCCGATTCAGTCATGCCCGCGACCCCATCTTCGGCAACCAGATCATCCC
CGACACCGCTATCCTCAGCGTGGTGCCATTTCACCACGGCTTCGGCATGTTCACCACGCTGGGCTACTTG
ATCTGCGGCTTTCGGGTCGTGCTCATGTACCGCTTCGAGGAGGAGCTATTCTTGCGCAGCTTGCAAGACT
ATAAGATTCAATCTGCCCTGCTGGTGCCCACACTATTTAGCTTCTTCGCTAAGAGCACTCTCATCGACAA
GTACGACCTAAGCAACTTGCACGAGATCGCCAGCGGCGGGGCGCCGCTCAGCAAGGAGGTAGGTGAGGCC
GTGGCCAAACGCTTCCACCTACCAGGCATCCGCCAGGGCTACGGCCTGACAGAAACAACCAGCGCCATTC
TGATCACCCCCGAAGGGGACGACAAGCCTGGCGCAGTAGGCAAGGTGGTGCCCTTCTTCGAGGCTAAGGT
GGTGGACTTGGACACCGGTAAGACACTGGGTGTGAACCAGCGCGGCGAGCTGTGCGTCCGTGGCCCCATG
ATCATGAGCGGCTACGTTAACAACCCCGAGGCTACAAACGCTCTCATCGACAAGGACGGCTGGCTGCACA
GCGGCGACATCGCCTACTGGGACGAGGACGAGCACTTCTTCATCGTGGACCGGCTGAAGAGCCTGATCAA
ATACAAGGGCTACCAGGTAGCCCCAGCCGAACTGGAGAGCATCCTGCTGCAACACCCCAACATCTTCGAC
GCCGGGGTCGCCGGCCTGCCCGACGACGATGCCGGCGAGCTGCCCGCCGCAGTCGTCGTGCTGGAACACG
GTAAAACCATGACCGAGAAGGAGATCGTGGACTATGTGGCCAGCCAGGTTACAACCGCCAAGAAGCTGCG
CGGTGGTGTTGTGTTCGTGGACGAGGTGCCTAAAGGACTGACCGGCAAGTTGGACGCCCGCAAGATCCGC
GAGATTCTCATTAAGGCCAAGAAGGGCGGCAAGATCGCCGTGTAATAATTCTAGAGTCGGGGCGGCCGGC
CGCTTCGAGCAGACATGATAAGATACATTGATGAGTTTGGACAAACCACAACTAGAATGCAGTGAAAAAA
ATGCTTTATTTGTGAAATTTGTGATGCTATTGCTTTATTTGTAACCATTATAAGCTGCAATAAACAAGTT
AACAACAACAATTGCATTCATTTTATGTTTCAGGTTCAGGGGGAGGTGTGGGAGGTTTTTTAAAGCAAGT
AAAACCTCTACAAATGTGGTAAAATCGATAAGGATCCGTTTGCGTATTGGGCGCTCTTCCGCTGATCTGC
GCAGCACCATGGCCTGAAATAACCTCTGAAAGAGGAACTTGGTTAGCTACCTTCTGAGGCGGAAAGAACC
AGCTGTGGAATGTGTGTCAGTTAGGGTGTGGAAAGTCCCCAGGCTCCCCAGCAGGCAGAAGTATGCAAAG
CATGCATCTCAATTAGTCAGCAACCAGGTGTGGAAAGTCCCCAGGCTCCCCAGCAGGCAGAAGTATGCAA
AGCATGCATCTCAATTAGTCAGCAACCATAGTCCCGCCCCTAACTCCGCCCATCCCGCCCCTAACTCCGC
CCAGTTCCGCCCATTCTCCG
Features (pLannotate 1.2.2; 14 found; start..end, strand, type, name):
    142..1179    +  CDS            HygR: hygromycin B phosphotransferase confers resistance to hygromycin
   1203..1251    +  polyA_signal   poly(A) signal: synthetic polyadenylation signal
   1267..1398    +  CDS            TcR (fragment): tetracycline efflux protein; tet; confers resistance to tetracycline
   1578..2166    -  rep_origin     ori: high-copy-number ColE1/pMB1/pBR322/pUC origin of replication
   2366..3226    -  CDS            AmpR: β-lactamase confers resistance to ampicillin, carbenicillin, and related antibiotics
   3227..3268    -  promoter       AmpR promoter (fragment): bla
   3331..3379    +  polyA_signal   poly(A) signal: synthetic polyadenylation signal
   3393..3484    +  misc_feature   pause site: RNA polymerase II transcriptional pause signal from the human α2 globin gene
   3637..4014    +  enhancer       CMV enhancer: human cytomegalovirus immediate early enhancer
   4016..4215    +  promoter       CMV promoter: human cytomegalovirus (CMV) immediate early promoter
   4343..5995    +  CDS            luciferase: firefly luciferase synthetic luc2 version of the luciferase gene
   6039..6160    -  polyA_signal   SV40 poly(A) signal: SV40 polyadenylation signal
   6186..6317    -  CDS            LT_SV40 (fragment): Experimental evidence at protein level: Swiss-Prot protein existence level 1. Isoform 17kT antigen targets host RBL2 for degradation and promotes cell proliferation. Transactivates host cyclin A promoter through its J domain. From Simian virus 40 (SV40).
   6354..111     +  promoter       SV40 promoter (across the origin): SV40 enhancer and early promoter
