[The description below was written by a language model from this plasmid's Addgene catalogue record and pLannotate feature annotations shown in this document.]
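Description:
phFluc-WT is a 6.6 kb mammalian reporter plasmid built on the pGL4.14 luciferase vector backbone (assembled via a pUC19 intermediate, according to the record) that expresses wild-type, humanised firefly luciferase in the cytosol. It is propagated in E. coli as a high-copy plasmid through a ColE1/pUC-type origin and selected with ampicillin via a β-lactamase gene. For selection of transfected mammalian cells it carries a hygromycin B phosphotransferase cassette driven by the SV40 enhancer/early promoter and terminated by a synthetic polyadenylation signal. Short annotated fragments of a tetracycline resistance gene and of SV40 large T antigen appear to be non-functional backbone remnants rather than working elements.

The payload is the 1653 bp hFluc WT coding sequence, annotated as the synthetic luc2 version of firefly luciferase. It sits downstream of the human cytomegalovirus immediate early enhancer and promoter, which give strong constitutive expression in mammalian cells, and is followed by the SV40 poly(A) region. Upstream of the CMV element lie a synthetic poly(A) signal and an RNA polymerase II transcriptional pause site from the human α2 globin gene, features typical of the pGL4 series that limit read-through transcription from the backbone into the reporter and so reduce background signal. No tags or targeting sequences are annotated, consistent with cytosolic localisation.

The record describes the plasmid as a cytosolic firefly luciferase reporter used in a study of ribosomal mistranslation and its cellular consequences. The "WT" designation suggests it serves as the unmutated reference reporter, although the record does not spell out the assay design or name companion constructs.
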