Addgene plasmid #177714: phFluc-WT
Purpose: Cytosolic firefly luciferase reporter previously described in Shcherbakov et al. 2019
Depositing lab: Erik Böttger. Depositing organization: University of Zurich. Publication: Ribosomal mistranslation leads to silencing of the unfolded protein response and increased mitochondrial biogenesis. Shcherbakov D, Teo Y, Boukari H, Cortes-Sanchon A, Mantovani M, Osinnii I, Moore J, Juskeviciene R, Brilkova M, Duscha S, Kumar HS, Laczko E, Rehrauer H, Westhof E, Akbergenov R, Bottger EC. Commun Biol. 2019 Oct 17;2:381. doi: 10.1038/s42003-019-0626-9. eCollection 2019. PubMed 31637312.
Backbone
  Vector backbone: pGL4.14 (intermed. pUC19-construct)
  Vector type: Mammalian Expression, Bacterial Expression
  Selectable markers: Hygromycin
Growth in bacteria
  Bacterial resistance: Ampicillin, 100 μg/mL
  Growth temperature: 37°C
  Growth strain: DH5alpha
  Copy number: High Copy
Gene/Insert
  Gene/Insert name: hFluc WT
  Insert size (bp): 1653
Terms and licenses: Academic/Nonprofit Terms; Industry Terms: Not Available to Industry
How to cite: phFluc-WT was a gift from Erik Böttger (Addgene plasmid # 177714 ; http://n2t.net/addgene:177714 ; RRID:Addgene_177714)
